>Addgene plasmid #91237 | pACYCDuet_M42FDHFR_WTTS | addgene full sequence | sequence record 178849 | Addgene NGS Result
TCGACAAGCTTGCGGCCGCATAATGCTTAAGTCGAACAGAAAGTAATCGTATTGTACACGGCCGCATAAT
CGAAATTAATACGACTCACTATAGGGGAATTGTGAGCGGATAACAATTCCCCATCTTAGTATATTAGTTA
AGTATAAGAAGGAGATATACATATGGCAGATCTCATGAAACAGTACCTGGAGCTGATGCAAAAAGTTCTG
GATGAGGGTACCCAGAAAAACGACCGCACGGGTACCGGAACGCTGAGCATTTTTGGCCATCAGATGCGTT
TTAACCTGCAGGACGGATTCCCGCTGGTTACGACCAAACGCTGCCACCTGCGTAGCATTATTCATGAGCT
GCTGTGGTTTCTGCAAGGTGACACTAACATCGCGTATCTGCACGAAAACAATGTGACGATCTGGGATGAA
TGGGCCGATGAAAACGGCGATCTGGGCCCAGTGTATGGTAAACAGTGGCGCGCCTGGCCAACGCCAGATG
GCCGCCACATCGATCAGATCACGACCGTGCTGAATCAACTGAAAAACGACCCGGACAGCCGCCGCATTAT
TGTTTCCGCGTGGAATGTGGGTGAACTGGATAAAATGGCGCTGGCGCCGTGCCATGCATTCTTCCAGTTT
TACGTTGCGGACGGTAAGCTGAGCTGTCAACTTTATCAGCGCAGCTGCGATGTTTTCCTCGGCCTGCCGT
TCAATATCGCCAGCTACGCGTTACTGGTGCATATGATGGCGCAGCAGTGCGACCTGGAGGTGGGTGATTT
TGTCTGGACCGGCGGTGATACCCACCTGTACAGCAACCATATGGACCAAACGCATCTGCAATTGAGCCGT
GAGCCGCGTCCGCTGCCGAAACTGATTATTAAGCGCAAACCCGAGAGCATCTTTGACTATCGTTTCGAAG
ACTTCGAGATTGAAGGCTACGATCCGCACCCGGGTATCAAAGCGCCGGTGGCTATCTAACTCGAGTCTGG
TAAAGAAACCGCTGCTGCGAAATTTGAACGCCAGCACATGGACTCGTCTACTAGCGCAGCTTAATTAACC
TAGGCTGCTGCCACCGCTGAGCAATAACTAGCATAACCCCTTGGGGCCTCTAAACGGGTCTTGAGGGGTT
TTTTGCTGAAACCTCAGGCATTTGAGAAGCACACGGTCACACTGCTTCCGGTAGTCAATAAACCGGTAAA
CCAGCAATAGACATAAGCGGCTATTTAACGACCCTGCCCTGAACCGACGACCGGGTCGAATTTGCTTTCG
AATTTCTGCCATTCATCCGCTTATTATCACTTATTCAGGCGTAGCAACCAGGCGTTTAAGGGCACCAATA
ACTGCCTTAAAAAAATTACGCCCCGCCCTGCCACTCATCGCAGTACTGTTGTAATTCATTAAGCATTCTG
CCGACATGGAAGCCATCACAAACGGCATGATGAACCTGAATCGCCAGCGGCATCAGCACCTTGTCGCCTT
GCGTATAATATTTGCCCATAGTGAAAACGGGGGCGAAGAAGTTGTCCATATTGGCCACGTTTAAATCAAA
ACTGGTGAAACTCACCCAGGGATTGGCTGAGACGAAAAACATATTCTCAATAAACCCTTTAGGGAAATAG
GCCAGGTTTTCACCGTAACACGCCACATCTTGCGAATATATGTGTAGAAACTGCCGGAAATCGTCGTGGT
ATTCACTCCAGAGCGATGAAAACGTTTCAGTTTGCTCATGGAAAACGGTGTAACAAGGGTGAACACTATC
CCATATCACCAGCTCACCGTCTTTCATTGCCATACGGAACTCCGGATGAGCATTCATCAGGCGGGCAAGA
ATGTGAATAAAGGCCGGATAAAACTTGTGCTTATTTTTCTTTACGGTCTTTAAAAAGGCCGTAATATCCA
GCTGAACGGTCTGGTTATAGGTACATTGAGCAACTGACTGAAATGCCTCAAAATGTTCTTTACGATGCCA
TTGGGATATATCAACGGTGGTATATCCAGTGATTTTTTTCTCCATTTTAGCTTCCTTAGCTCCTGAAAAT
CTCGATAACTCAAAAAATACGCCCGGTAGTGATCTTATTTCATTATGGTGAAAGTTGGAACCTCTTACGT
GCCGATCAACGTCTCATTTTCGCCAAAAGTTGGCCCAGGGCTTCCCGGTATCAACAGGGACACCAGGATT
TATTTATTCTGCGAAGTGATCTTCCGTCACAGGTATTTATTCGGCGCAAAGTGCGTCGGGTGATGCTGCC
AACTTACTGATTTAGTGTATGATGGTGTTTTTGAGGTGCTCCAGTGGCTTCTGTTTCTATCAGCTGTCCC
TCCTGTTCAGCTACTGACGGGGTGGTGCGTAACGGCAAAAGCACCGCCGGACATCAGCGCTAGCGGAGTG
TATACTGGCTTACTATGTTGGCACTGATGAGGGTGTCAGTGAAGTGCTTCATGTGGCAGGAGAAAAAAGG
CTGCACCGGTGCGTCAGCAGAATATGTGATACAGGATATATTCCGCTTCCTCGCTCACTGACTCGCTACG
CTCGGTCGTTCGACTGCGGCGAGCGGAAATGGCTTACGAACGGGGCGGAGATTTCCTGGAAGATGCCAGG
AAGATACTTAACAGGGAAGTGAGAGGGCCGCGGCAAAGCCGTTTTTCCATAGGCTCCGCCCCCCTGACAA
GCATCACGAAATCTGACGCTCAAATCAGTGGTGGCGAAACCCGACAGGACTATAAAGATACCAGGCGTTT
CCCCCTGGCGGCTCCCTCGTGCGCTCTCCTGTTCCTGCCTTTCGGTTTACCGGTGTCATTCCGCTGTTAT
GGCCGCGTTTGTCTCATTCCACGCCTGACACTCAGTTCCGGGTAGGCAGTTCGCTCCAAGCTGGACTGTA
TGCACGAACCCCCCGTTCAGTCCGACCGCTGCGCCTTATCCGGTAACTATCGTCTTGAGTCCAACCCGGA
AAGACATGCAAAAGCACCACTGGCAGCAGCCACTGGTAATTGATTTAGAGGAGTTAGTCTTGAAGTCATG
CGCCGGTTAAGGCTAAACTGAAAGGACAAGTTTTGGTGACTGCGCTCCTCCAAGCCAGTTACCTCGGTTC
AAAGAGTTGGTAGCTCAGAGAACCTTCGAAAAACCGCCCTGCAAGGCGGTTTTTTCGTTTTCAGAGCAAG
AGATTACGCGCAGACCAAAACGATCTCAAGAAGATCATCTTATTAATCAGATAAAATATTTCTAGATTTC
AGTGCAATTTATCTCTTCAAATGTAGCACCTGAAGTCAGCCCCATACGATATAAGTTGTAATTCTCATGT
TAGTCATGCCCCGCGCCCACCGGAAGGAGCTGACTGGGTTGAAGGCTCTCAAGGGCATCGGTCGAGATCC
CGGTGCCTAATGAGTGAGCTAACTTACATTAATTGCGTTGCGCTCACTGCCCGCTTTCCAGTCGGGAAAC
CTGTCGTGCCAGCTGCATTAATGAATCGGCCAACGCGCGGGGAGAGGCGGTTTGCGTATTGGGCGCCAGG
GTGGTTTTTCTTTTCACCAGTGAGACGGGCAACAGCTGATTGCCCTTCACCGCCTGGCCCTGAGAGAGTT
GCAGCAAGCGGTCCACGCTGGTTTGCCCCAGCAGGCGAAAATCCTGTTTGATGGTGGTTAACGGCGGGAT
ATAACATGAGCTGTCTTCGGTATCGTCGTATCCCACTACCGAGATGTCCGCACCAACGCGCAGCCCGGAC
TCGGTAATGGCGCGCATTGCGCCCAGCGCCATCTGATCGTTGGCAACCAGCATCGCAGTGGGAACGATGC
CCTCATTCAGCATTTGCATGGTTTGTTGAAAACCGGACATGGCACTCCAGTCGCCTTCCCGTTCCGCTAT
CGGCTGAATTTGATTGCGAGTGAGATATTTATGCCAGCCAGCCAGACGCAGACGCGCCGAGACAGAACTT
AATGGGCCCGCTAACAGCGCGATTTGCTGGTGACCCAATGCGACCAGATGCTCCACGCCCAGTCGCGTAC
CGTCTTCATGGGAGAAAATAATACTGTTGATGGGTGTCTGGTCAGAGACATCAAGAAATAACGCCGGAAC
ATTAGTGCAGGCAGCTTCCACAGCAATGGCATCCTGGTCATCCAGCGGATAGTTAATGATCAGCCCACTG
ACGCGTTGCGCGAGAAGATTGTGCACCGCCGCTTTACAGGCTTCGACGCCGCTTCGTTCTACCATCGACA
CCACCACGCTGGCACCCAGTTGATCGGCGCGAGATTTAATCGCCGCGACAATTTGCGACGGCGCGTGCAG
GGCCAGACTGGAGGTGGCAACGCCAATCAGCAACGACTGTTTGCCCGCCAGTTGTTGTGCCACGCGGTTG
GGAATGTAATTCAGCTCCGCCATCGCCGCTTCCACTTTTTCCCGCGTTTTCGCAGAAACGTGGCTGGCCT
GGTTCACCACGCGGGAAACGGTCTGATAAGAGACACCGGCATACTCTGCGACATCGTATAACGTTACTGG
TTTCACATTCACCACCCTGAATTGACTCTCTTCCGGGCGCTATCATGCCATACCGCGAAAGGTTTTGCGC
CATTCGATGGTGTCCGGGATCTCGACGCTCTCCCTTATGCGACTCCTGCATTAGGAAATTAATACGACTC
ACTATAGGGGAATTGTGAGCGGATAACAATTCCCCTGTAGAAATAATTTTGTTTAACTTTAATAAGGAGA
TATACCATGGGCAGCAGCCATCACCATCATCACCACAGCCAGGATCCGATGATCAGTCTGATTGCGGCGT
TAGCGGTAGATCGCGTTATCGGCATGGAAAACGCCATGCCGTGGAACCTGCCTGCCGATCTCGCCTGGTT
TAAACGCAACACCTTAAATAAACCCGTGATTTTCGGCCGCCATACCTGGGAATCAATCGGTCGTCCGTTG
CCAGGACGCAAAAATATTATCCTCAGCAGTCAACCGGGTACGGACGATCGCGTAACGTGGGTGAAGTCGG
TGGATGAAGCCATCGCGGCGTGTGGTGACGTACCAGAAATCATGGTGATTGGCGGCGGTCGCGTTTATGA
ACAGTTCTTGCCAAAAGCGCAAAAACTGTATCTGACGCATATCGACGCAGAAGTGGAAGGCGACACCCAT
TTCCCGGATTACGAGCCGGATGACTGGGAATCGGTATTCAGCGAATTCCACGATGCTGATGCGCAGAACT
CTCACAGCTATTGCTTTGAGATTCTGGAGCGGCGGTAACCAGAG
Features (pLannotate 1.2.2; 20 found; start..end, strand, type, name):
     77..95      +  promoter       T7 promoter: promoter for bacteriophage T7 RNA polymerase
     96..120     +  protein_bind   lac operator: The lac repressor binds to the lac operator to inhibit transcription in E. coli. This inhibition can be relieved by adding lactose or isopropyl-β-D-thiogalactopyranoside (IPTG). lac repressor encoded by lacI
    175..966     +  CDS            thyA: TYSY_ECO57 - Experimental evidence at protein level: Swiss-Prot protein existence level 1. Catalyzes the reductive methylation of 2'-deoxyuridine-5'- monophosphate (dUMP) to 2'-deoxythymidine-5'-monophosphate (dTMP) while utilizing 5,10-methylenetetrahydrofolate (mTHF) as the methyl donor and reductant in the reaction, yielding dihydrofolate (DHF) as a by- product. This enzymatic reaction provides an intracellular de novo source of dTMP, an essential precursor for DNA biosynthesis. From Escherichia coli O157:H7.
    982..1023    +  CDS            S-Tag (fragment): affinity and epitope tag derived from pancreatic ribonuclease A
   1053..1070    +  CDS            SET1 (fragment): solubility-enhancement tag derived from T7 phage gene 10B
   1078..1125    +  terminator     T7 terminator: transcription terminator for bacteriophage T7 RNA polymerase
   1349..2005    -  CDS            cat: CAT_ECOLX - Experimental evidence at protein level: Swiss-Prot protein existence level 1. This enzyme is an effector of chloramphenicol resistance in bacteria. From Escherichia coli. This protein is used as a marker in many commonly used cloning vectors, such as pACYC184.
   2006..2108    -  promoter       cat promoter: promoter of the E. coli cat gene encoding chloramphenicol acetyltransferase
   2229..2372    +  mobile_element IS1 (fragment): prokaryotic transposable element IS1
   2491..2546    -  rep_origin     RSF ori (fragment): Plasmids containing the RSF 1030 origin of replication can be propagated in E. coli cells that contain additional plasmids with compatible origins.
   2634..3179    -  rep_origin     p15A ori: Plasmids containing the medium-copy-number p15A origin of replication can be propagated in E. coli cells that contain a second plasmid with the ColE1 origin.
   3291..3355    -  CDS            TcR (fragment): tetracycline efflux protein; tet; confers resistance to tetracycline
   3370..3391    -  protein_bind   CAP binding site: CAP binding activates transcription in the presence of cAMP. E. coli catabolite activator protein
   3404..4486    -  CDS            lacI: lac repressor; lacI; The lac repressor binds to the lac operator to inhibit transcription in E. coli. This inhibition can be relieved by adding lactose or isopropyl-β-D-thiogalactopyranoside (IPTG).
   4487..4564    -  promoter       lacI promoter: lacI
   4572..4607    -  CDS            TcR (fragment): tetracycline efflux protein; tet; confers resistance to tetracycline
   4610..4628    +  promoter       T7 promoter: promoter for bacteriophage T7 RNA polymerase
   4629..4653    +  protein_bind   lac operator: The lac repressor binds to the lac operator to inhibit transcription in E. coli. This inhibition can be relieved by adding lactose or isopropyl-β-D-thiogalactopyranoside (IPTG). lac repressor encoded by lacI
   4668..4690    +  RBS            RBS: efficient ribosome binding site from bacteriophage T7 gene 10 (Olins and Rangwala, 1989)
   4739..5218    +  CDS            ecDHFR: E. coli dihydrofolate reductase; folA
