[The description below was written by a language model from this plasmid's Addgene catalogue record and pLannotate feature annotations shown in this document.]
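Description:
pACYCDuet_M42FDHFR_WTTS is a bacterial co-expression plasmid built on the Novagen pACYCDuet-1 backbone, carrying two E. coli folate-metabolism genes under separate T7 promoters. It replicates from the p15A origin, which is compatible with ColE1-type plasmids, and is selected with chloramphenicol through the cat gene and its native promoter. The backbone also supplies lacI with its own promoter. The repressor acts on the lac operator placed immediately downstream of each T7 promoter, so transcription depends on T7 RNA polymerase and is relieved by IPTG. Short hits annotated as IS1, RSF ori and TcR fragments appear to be backbone remnants or partial matches rather than functional elements.

The first cassette (T7 promoter, lac operator, T7 gene 10 ribosome binding site) drives folA, encoding dihydrofolate reductase with the M42F substitution. The catalogue entry lists an N-terminal 6xHis tag contributed by the backbone, although the feature table does not annotate it separately. The second cassette (T7 promoter and lac operator) drives wild-type thyA, encoding thymidylate synthase, which converts dUMP to dTMP and generates dihydrofolate, the DHFR substrate. It is followed by vector-derived S-tag sequence and the T7 terminator. The record does not say whether the S-tag is fused to the protein.

According to the record, a barcode lies in the noncoding region between the two genes, but it is not annotated in the feature table. The barcode presumably allows this DHFR/TS variant combination to be identified by sequencing. The associated work concerns these two enzymes as a coupled adaptive unit in bacterial folate metabolism.
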