Addgene plasmid #91237: pACYCDuet_M42FDHFR_WTTS
Purpose: bacterial co-expression of folA (DHFR) and thyA(TS) with a barcode within the noncoding region between the genes
Depositing lab: Kimberly Reynolds. Depositing organization: University of Texas Southwestern Medical Center. Publication: A Two-Enzyme Adaptive Unit within Bacterial Folate Metabolism. Schober AF, Mathis AD, Ingle C, Park JO, Chen L, Rabinowitz JD, Junier I, Rivoire O, Reynolds KA. Cell Rep. 2019 Jun 11;27(11):3359-3370.e7. doi: 10.1016/j.celrep.2019.05.030. PubMed 31189117.
Backbone
  Vector backbone: pACYCDuet-1
  Backbone manufacturer: Novagen
  Vector type: Bacterial Expression
Growth in bacteria
  Bacterial resistance: Chloramphenicol, 25 μg/mL
  Growth temperature: 37°C
  Growth strain: DH5alpha
  Copy number: Unknown
Gene/Insert 1
  Gene/Insert name: folA (alt name: DHFR)
  Species: E. coli
  Mutation: M42F
  Promoter: T7
  Tag / fusion protein: 6xHis (N terminal on backbone)
  Cloning method: Restriction Enzyme; 5′ cloning site BamHI (unknown if destroyed); 3′ cloning site SalI (unknown if destroyed)
  Sequencing primers: 5′ unknown
Gene/Insert 2
  Gene/Insert name: thyA (alt name: TS)
  Species: E.coli
  Promoter: T7
  Cloning method: Restriction Enzyme; 5′ cloning site NotI (unknown if destroyed); 3′ cloning site XhoI (unknown if destroyed)
  Sequencing primers: 5′ unknown
Terms and licenses: Academic/Nonprofit Terms; Industry Terms: Not Available to Industry
How to cite: pACYCDuet_M42FDHFR_WTTS was a gift from Kimberly Reynolds (Addgene plasmid # 91237 ; http://n2t.net/addgene:91237 ; RRID:Addgene_91237)
